Addgene plasmid #178588: AAV-hGFAP-mCherry-shLuci
Purpose: Expression of mCherry and a shRNA against luciferase under the human GFAP promoter
Depositing lab: Chun-Li Zhang. Depositing organization: University of Texas Southwestern Medical Center. Publication: Revisiting astrocyte to neuron conversion with lineage tracing in vivo. Wang LL, Serrano C, Zhong X, Ma S, Zou Y, Zhang CL. Cell. 2021 Oct 14;184(21):5465-5481.e16. doi: 10.1016/j.cell.2021.09.005. Epub 2021 Sep 27. PubMed 34582787.
Backbone
  Vector backbone: pAAV
  Backbone size w/o insert (bp): 4700
  Vector type: Mammalian Expression, AAV
Growth in bacteria
  Bacterial resistance: Ampicillin, 100 μg/mL
  Growth temperature: 30°C
  Growth strain: NEB Stable
  Copy number: High Copy
Gene/Insert
  Gene/Insert name: miRE-Luciferase
  gRNA/shRNA sequence: TAGATAAGCATTATAATTCCTA
  Species: Other
  Insert size (bp): 1200
  Cloning method: Restriction Enzyme; 5′ cloning site Unknown (unknown if destroyed); 3′ cloning site Unknown (unknown if destroyed)
Terms and licenses: Academic/Nonprofit Terms; Industry Terms: Not Available to Industry
How to cite: AAV-hGFAP-mCherry-shLuci was a gift from Chun-Li Zhang (Addgene plasmid # 178588 ; http://n2t.net/addgene:178588 ; RRID:Addgene_178588)
