[The description below was written by a language model from this plasmid's Addgene catalogue record and pLannotate feature annotations shown in this document.]
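Description:
AAV-hGFAP-mCherry-shLuci is an adeno-associated virus transfer plasmid built on a pAAV backbone for mammalian expression. It carries a single transcription unit flanked by AAV2 inverted terminal repeats, which are the cis elements needed to replicate and package the intervening cassette into recombinant AAV particles. In the annotated 5.8 kb sequence the right-hand ITR is detected in full, while the left-hand one appears only as two short fragments. This may reflect annotation or sequencing difficulty in this repeat-rich region rather than a true truncation. The plasmid is propagated in E. coli through a high-copy ColE1/pUC-type origin with ampicillin selection (β-lactamase under its own promoter). It also carries an f1 phage origin and small pBR322-derived remnants (bom and rop fragments).

According to the catalogue entry, the payload is driven by the human GFAP promoter, which is commonly used to direct expression to astrocytes. The feature table does not annotate this promoter, but it presumably occupies the unannotated stretch between the left ITR and the mCherry coding sequence. Downstream of mCherry lies a microRNA-embedded shRNA (miRE, a miR-30a-based scaffold, of which the 3′ miR-30a flank is annotated) targeting luciferase. The red fluorescent reporter and the hairpin are therefore produced from the same Pol II transcript, and mCherry marks the cells that express the shRNA. A WPRE enhances transcript stability and expression, and the human growth hormone polyadenylation signal terminates the message.

Because luciferase is not an endogenous mammalian gene, this construct most plausibly serves as a non-targeting knockdown control alongside gene-specific shRNA vectors. The associated work examined astrocyte-to-neuron conversion with in vivo lineage tracing.
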