Features (pLannotate 1.2.2; 14 found; start..end, strand, type, name):
     12..39      +  repeat_region  AAV2 ITR (fragment): inverted terminal repeat of adeno-associated virus serotype 2 inverted
     68..95      +  repeat_region  AAV2 ITR (fragment): inverted terminal repeat of adeno-associated virus serotype 2 inverted
    846..1556    +  CDS            mCherry: monomeric derivative of DsRed fluorescent protein (Shaner et al., 2004) mammalian codon-optimized
   1796..1922    +  ncRNA          3' miR-30a: sequence downstream of the 71-nt precursor of the human miR-30a microRNA (Zeng et al., 2002) miRNA
   1952..2540    +  misc_feature   WPRE: woodchuck hepatitis virus posttranscriptional regulatory element
   2576..3052    +  polyA_signal   hGH poly(A) signal: human growth hormone polyadenylation signal
   3092..3232    +  repeat_region  AAV2 ITR: inverted terminal repeat of adeno-associated virus serotype 2 inverted
   3237..3288    -  misc_feature   bom (fragment): basis of mobility region from pBR322
   3307..3762    +  rep_origin     f1 ori (sequence partly withheld): f1 bacteriophage origin of replication; arrow indicates direction of (+) strand synthesis
   3763..3812    -  misc_feature   bom (fragment): basis of mobility region from pBR322
   3914..3949    -  CDS            rop (fragment): Rop protein, which maintains plasmids at low copy number; rop
   4044..4148    +  promoter       AmpR promoter: bla
   4149..5009    +  CDS            AmpR: β-lactamase; bla; confers resistance to ampicillin, carbenicillin, and related antibiotics
   5180..5768    +  rep_origin     ori: high-copy-number ColE1/pMB1/pBR322/pUC origin of replication
>Addgene plasmid #178588 | AAV-hGFAP-mCherry-shLuci | addgene full sequence | sequence record 353988 | Addgene NGS Result
CCTGCAGGCAGCTGCGCGCTCGCTCGCTCACTGAGGCCGCCCGGGCGTCGGGCGACCTTTGGTCGCCCGG
CCTCAGTGAGCGAGCGAGCGCGCAGAGAGGGAGTGGCCAACTCCATCACTAGGGGTTCCTGCGGCCGCAC
GCGAATTAATTCAACATATCCTGGTGTGGAGTAGGGGACGCTGCTCTGACAGAGGCTCGGGGGCCTGAGC
TGGCTCTGTGAGCTGGGGAGGAGGCAGACAGCCAGGCCTTGTCTGCAAGCAGACCTGGCAGCATTGGGCT
GGCCGCCCCCCAGGGCCTCCTCTTCATGCCCAGTGAATGACTCACCTTGGCACAGACACAATGTTCGGGG
TGGGCACAGTGCCTGCTTCCCGCCGCACCCCAGCCCCCCTCAAATGCCTTCCGAGAAGCCCATTGAGCAG
GGGGCTTGCATTGCACCCCAGCCTGACAGCCTGGCATCTTGGGATAAAAGCAGCACAGCCCCCTAGGGGC
TGCCCTTGCTGTGTGGCGCCACCGGCGGTGGAGAACAAGGCTCTATTCAGCCTGTGCCCAGGAAAGGGGA
TCAGGGGATGCCCAGGCATGGACAGTGGGTGGCAGGGGGGGAGAGGAGGGCTGTCTGCTTCCCAGAAGTC
CAAGGACACAAATGGGTGAGGGGAGAGCTCTCCCCATAGCTGGGCTGCGGCCCAACCCCACCCCCTCAGG
CTATGCCAGGGGGTGTTGCCAGGGGCACCCGGGCATCGCCAGTCTAGCCCACTCCTTCATAAAGCCCTCG
CATCCCAGGAGCGAGCAGAGCCAGAGCAGGTTGGAGAGGAGACGCATCACCTCCGCTGCTCGCACCGGTG
CCACCATGGTGAGCAAGGGCGAGGAGGATAACATGGCCATCATCAAGGAGTTCATGCGCTTCAAGGTGCA
CATGGAGGGCTCCGTGAACGGCCACGAGTTCGAGATCGAGGGCGAGGGCGAGGGCCGCCCCTACGAGGGC
ACCCAGACCGCCAAGCTGAAGGTGACCAAGGGTGGCCCCCTGCCCTTCGCCTGGGACATCCTGTCCCCTC
AGTTCATGTACGGCTCCAAGGCCTACGTGAAGCACCCCGCCGACATCCCCGACTACTTGAAGCTGTCCTT
CCCCGAGGGCTTCAAGTGGGAGCGCGTGATGAACTTCGAGGACGGCGGCGTGGTGACCGTGACCCAGGAC
TCCTCCCTGCAGGACGGCGAGTTCATCTACAAGGTGAAGCTGCGCGGCACCAACTTCCCCTCCGACGGCC
CCGTAATGCAGAAGAAGACCATGGGCTGGGAGGCCTCCTCCGAGCGGATGTACCCCGAGGACGGCGCCCT
GAAGGGCGAGATCAAGCAGAGGCTGAAGCTGAAGGACGGCGGCCACTACGACGCTGAGGTCAAGACCACC
TACAAGGCCAAGAAGCCCGTGCAGCTGCCCGGCGCCTACAACGTCAACATCAAGTTGGACATCACCTCCC
ACAACGAGGACTACACCATCGTGGAACAGTACGAACGCGCCGAGGGCCGCCACTCCACCGGCGGCATGGA
CGAGCTGTACAAGTAGCGGCCGCAAGCCTTGTTAAGTGCTCGCTTCGGCAGCACATATACTATGTTGAAT
GAGGCTTCAGTACTTTACAGAATCGTTGCCTGCACATCTTGGAAACACTTGCTGGGATTACTTCGACTTC
TTAACCCAACAGAAGGCTCGAGAAGGTATATTGCTGTTGACAGTGAGCGCAGGAATTATAATGCTTATCT
ATAGTGAAGCCACAGATGTATAGATAAGCATTATAATTCCTATGCCTACTGCCTCGGACTTCAAGGGGCT
AGAATTCGAGCAATTATCTTGTTTACTAAAACTGAATACCTTGCTATCTCTTTGATACATTTTTACAAAG
CTGAATTAAAATGGTATAAATTAAATCACTTTGGATCCGTCGAGGGATCAAGCTTATCGATAATCAACCT
CTGGATTACAAAATTTGTGAAAGATTGACTGGTATTCTTAACTATGTTGCTCCTTTTACGCTATGTGGAT
ACGCTGCTTTAATGCCTTTGTATCATGCTATTGCTTCCCGTATGGCTTTCATTTTCTCCTCCTTGTATAA
ATCCTGGTTGCTGTCTCTTTATGAGGAGTTGTGGCCCGTTGTCAGGCAACGTGGCGTGGTGTGCACTGTG
TTTGCTGACGCAACCCCCACTGGTTGGGGCATTGCCACCACCTGTCAGCTCCTTTCCGGGACTTTCGCTT
TCCCCCTCCCTATTGCCACGGCGGAACTCATCGCCGCCTGCCTTGCCCGCTGCTGGACAGGGGCTCGGCT
GTTGGGCACTGACAATTCCGTGGTGTTGTCGGGGAAGCTGACGTCCTTTCCATGGCTGCTCGCCTGTGTT
GCCACCTGGATTCTGCGCGGGACGTCCTTCTGCTACGTCCCTTCGGCCCTCAATCCAGCGGACCTTCCTT
CCCGCGGCCTGCTGCCGGCTCTGCGGCCTCTTCCGCGTCTTCGCCTTCGCCCTCAGACGAGTCGGATCTC
CCTTTGGGCCGCCTCCCCGCATCGATACCGAGCGCTGCTCGATCGAGAGATCTACGGGTGGCATCCCTGT
GACCCCTCCCCAGTGCCTCTCCTGGCCCTGGAAGTTGCCACTCCAGTGCCCACCAGCCTTGTCCTAATAA
AATTAAGTTGCATCATTTTGTCTGACTAGGTGTCCTTCTATAATATTATGGGGTGGAGGGGGGTGGTATG
GAGCAAGGGGCAAGTTGGGAAGACAACCTGTAGGGCCTGCGGGGTCTATTGGGAACCAAGCTGGAGTGCA
GTGGCACAATCTTGGCTCACTGCAATCTCCGCCTCCTGGGTTCAAGCGATTCTCCTGCCTCAGCCTCCCG
AGTTGTTGGGATTCCAGGCATGCATGACCAGGCTCAGCTAATTTTTGTTTTTTTGGTAGAGACGGGGTTT
CACCATATTGGCCAGGCTGGTCTCCAACTCCTAATCTCAGGTGATCTACCCACCTTGGCCTCCCAAATTG
CTGGGATTACAGGCGTGAACCACTGCTCCCTTCCCTGTCCTTCTGATTTTGTAGGTAACCACGTGCGGAC
CGAGCGGCCGCAGGAACCCCTAGTGATGGAGTTGGCCACTCCCTCTCTGCGCGCTCGCTCGCTCACTGAG
GCCGGGCGACCAAAGGTCGCCCGACGCCCGGGCTTTGCCCGGGCGGCCTCAGTGAGCGAGCGAGCGCGCA
GCTGCCTGCAGGGGCGCCTGATGCGGTATTTTCTCCTTACGCATCTGTGCGGTATTTCACACCGCATA
[95 nt withheld, positions 3289-3383]
T
[46 nt withheld, positions 3385-3430]
C
[141 nt withheld, positions 3432-3572]
CCTTTGACGTTGGAGTCCACGTTCTTT
[37 nt withheld, positions 3600-3636]
ACTCTATCTCGGGCTATTCTTTTGATTTATAAGGGATTTTGCCGATTTCGGTCTATTGGTTAAAAAATGA
GCTGATTTAACAAAAATTTAACGCGAATTTTAACAAAATATTAACGTTTACAATTTTATGGTGCACTCTC
AGTACAATCTGCTCTGATGCCGCATAGTTAAGCCAGCCCCGACACCCGCCAACACCCGCTGACGCGCCCT
GACGGGCTTGTCTGCTCCCGGCATCCGCTTACAGACAAGCTGTGACCGTCTCCGGGAGCTGCATGTGTCA
GAGGTTTTCACCGTCATCACCGAAACGCGCGAGACGAAAGGGCCTCGTGATACGCCTATTTTTATAGGTT
AATGTCATGATAATAATGGTTTCTTAGACGTCAGGTGGCACTTTTCGGGGAAATGTGCGCGGAACCCCTA
TTTGTTTATTTTTCTAAATACATTCAAATATGTATCCGCTCATGAGACAATAACCCTGATAAATGCTTCA
ATAATATTGAAAAAGGAAGAGTATGAGTATTCAACATTTCCGTGTCGCCCTTATTCCCTTTTTTGCGGCA
TTTTGCCTTCCTGTTTTTGCTCACCCAGAAACGCTGGTGAAAGTAAAAGATGCTGAAGATCAGTTGGGTG
CACGAGTGGGTTACATCGAACTGGATCTCAACAGCGGTAAGATCCTTGAGAGTTTTCGCCCCGAAGAACG
TTTTCCAATGATGAGCACTTTTAAAGTTCTGCTATGTGGCGCGGTATTATCCCGTATTGACGCCGGGCAA
GAGCAACTCGGTCGCCGCATACACTATTCTCAGAATGACTTGGTTGAGTACTCACCAGTCACAGAAAAGC
ATCTTACGGATGGCATGACAGTAAGAGAATTATGCAGTGCTGCCATAACCATGAGTGATAACACTGCGGC
CAACTTACTTCTGACAACGATCGGAGGACCGAAGGAGCTAACCGCTTTTTTGCACAACATGGGGGATCAT
GTAACTCGCCTTGATCGTTGGGAACCGGAGCTGAATGAAGCCATACCAAACGACGAGCGTGACACCACGA
TGCCTGTAGCAATGGCAACAACGTTGCGCAAACTATTAACTGGCGAACTACTTACTCTAGCTTCCCGGCA
ACAATTAATAGACTGGATGGAGGCGGATAAAGTTGCAGGACCACTTCTGCGCTCGGCCCTTCCGGCTGGC
TGGTTTATTGCTGATAAATCTGGAGCCGGTGAGCGTGGGTCTCGCGGTATCATTGCAGCACTGGGGCCAG
ATGGTAAGCCCTCCCGTATCGTAGTTATCTACACGACGGGGAGTCAGGCAACTATGGATGAACGAAATAG
ACAGATCGCTGAGATAGGTGCCTCACTGATTAAGCATTGGTAACTGTCAGACCAAGTTTACTCATATATA
CTTTAGATTGATTTAAAACTTCATTTTTAATTTAAAAGGATCTAGGTGAAGATCCTTTTTGATAATCTCA
TGACCAAAATCCCTTAACGTGAGTTTTCGTTCCACTGAGCGTCAGACCCCGTAGAAAAGATCAAAGGATC
TTCTTGAGATCCTTTTTTTCTGCGCGTAATCTGCTGCTTGCAAACAAAAAAACCACCGCTACCAGCGGTG
GTTTGTTTGCCGGATCAAGAGCTACCAACTCTTTTTCCGAAGGTAACTGGCTTCAGCAGAGCGCAGATAC
CAAATACTGTTCTTCTAGTGTAGCCGTAGTTAGGCCACCACTTCAAGAACTCTGTAGCACCGCCTACATA
CCTCGCTCTGCTAATCCTGTTACCAGTGGCTGCTGCCAGTGGCGATAAGTCGTGTCTTACCGGGTTGGAC
TCAAGACGATAGTTACCGGATAAGGCGCAGCGGTCGGGCTGAACGGGGGGTTCGTGCACACAGCCCAGCT
TGGAGCGAACGACCTACACCGAACTGAGATACCTACAGCGTGAGCTATGAGAAAGCGCCACGCTTCCCGA
AGGGAGAAAGGCGGACAGGTATCCGGTAAGCGGCAGGGTCGGAACAGGAGAGCGCACGAGGGAGCTTCCA
GGGGGAAACGCCTGGTATCTTTATAGTCCTGTCGGGTTTCGCCACCTCTGACTTGAGCGTCGATTTTTGT
GATGCTCGTCAGGGGGGCGGAGCCTATGGAAAAACGCCAGCAACGCGGCCTTTTTACGGTTCCTGGCCTT
TTGCTGGCCTTTTGCTCACATGT
